Addgene plasmid #174658: pET28-FnCas12a-TEV
Purpose: FnCas12a expression plasmid
Depositing lab: Jin Wang & Huimin Zhao. Depositing organization: Shanghai Tolo Biotechnology Company Limited. Publication: Cas12a-assisted precise targeted cloning using in vivo Cre-lox recombination. Enghiad B, Huang C, Guo F, Jiang G, Wang B, Tabatabaei SK, Martin TA, Zhao H. Nat Commun. 2021 Feb 19;12(1):1171. doi: 10.1038/s41467-021-21275-4. PubMed 33608525.
Backbone
  Vector backbone: pET28
  Vector type: Bacterial Expression, CRISPR
Growth in bacteria
  Bacterial resistance: Kanamycin, 50 μg/mL
  Growth temperature: 37°C
  Growth strain: DH5alpha
  Copy number: Low Copy
Gene/Insert
  Gene/Insert name: FnCas12a
  Species: Francisella novicida
  Cloning method: Unknown
Terms and licenses: Academic/Nonprofit Terms; Industry Terms: Not Available to Industry
How to cite: pET28-FnCas12a-TEV was a gift from Jin Wang & Huimin Zhao (Addgene plasmid # 174658 ; http://n2t.net/addgene:174658 ; RRID:Addgene_174658)
