[The description below was written by a language model from this plasmid's Addgene catalogue record and pLannotate feature annotations shown in this document.]
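Description:
pET28-FnCas12a-TEV is a 9.2 kb bacterial expression plasmid built on the pET28 backbone for producing the CRISPR nuclease FnCas12a (also called Cpf1) from Francisella novicida in E. coli. It is propagated through a ColE1/pBR322-type origin accompanied by the rop gene and the bom mobility region, which is consistent with the low copy number recorded for it, and it is selected with kanamycin through an aph(3')-Ia resistance gene. An f1 phage origin is also present. The short TcR fragments, partial AmpR promoter and small predicted E. coli ORF picked up by annotation appear to be backbone remnants rather than functional parts.

The expression cassette follows the standard pET arrangement: a T7 promoter immediately followed by a lac operator, the phage T7 gene 10 ribosome binding site, the coding region and a T7 terminator. The plasmid-borne lacI gene, with its own promoter, supplies repressor. Transcription therefore requires a host providing T7 RNA polymerase and is relieved by IPTG or lactose. The open reading frame begins with a polyhistidine tag followed by a TEV protease recognition site and then the full cas12a coding sequence, so the N-terminal affinity tag can be cleaved off after purification. A second histidine stretch is annotated just downstream of cas12a. Whether it is translated as a C-terminal tag or lies beyond a stop codon cannot be determined from the table, and the adjacent short "SET1" match is probably residual vector sequence.

The stated purpose is FnCas12a expression, and the design suits recombinant purification for in vitro use. The associated publication concerns Cas12a-assisted targeted cloning combined with in vivo Cre-lox recombination.
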