Features (pLannotate 1.2.2; 21 found; start..end, strand, type, name):
    960..1037    -  promoter       lacI promoter: lacI
   1045..1324    -  CDS            TcR (fragment): tetracycline efflux protein; tet; confers resistance to tetracycline
   1346..1364    +  promoter       T7 promoter: promoter for bacteriophage T7 RNA polymerase
   1365..1389    +  protein_bind   lac operator: The lac repressor binds to the lac operator to inhibit transcription in E. coli. This inhibition can be relieved by adding lactose or isopropyl-β-D-thiogalactopyranoside (IPTG). lac repressor encoded by lacI
   1404..1426    +  RBS            RBS: efficient ribosome binding site from bacteriophage T7 gene 10 (Olins and Rangwala, 1989)
   1446..1465    +  CDS            8xHis (fragment): 8xHis affinity tag
   1487..1507    +  CDS            TEV site: tobacco etch virus (TEV) protease recognition and cleavage site
   1517..5416    +  CDS            cas12a: CS12A_FRATN - Also known as cpf1 From Francisella tularensis subsp. novicida (strain U112).
   5426..5443    +  CDS            9xHis (fragment): 9xHis affinity tag
   5453..5502    +  CDS            SET1 (fragment): solubility-enhancement tag derived from T7 phage gene 10B
   5510..5557    +  terminator     T7 terminator: transcription terminator for bacteriophage T7 RNA polymerase
   5594..6022    +  rep_origin     f1 ori (sequence partly withheld): f1 bacteriophage origin of replication; arrow indicates direction of (+) strand synthesis
   6075..6132    +  promoter       AmpR promoter (fragment): bla
   6141..6956    -  CDS            KanR: aminoglycoside phosphotransferase; aph(3')-Ia; confers resistance to kanamycin in bacteria or G418 (Geneticin®) in eukaryotes
   7078..7666    +  rep_origin     ori: high-copy-number ColE1/pMB1/pBR322/pUC origin of replication
   7852..7991    -  misc_feature   bom: basis of mobility region from pBR322
   8093..8284    -  CDS            rop: Rop protein, which maintains plasmids at low copy number; rop
   8301..8681    +  CDS            YPB1_ECOLX: Protein predicted: Swiss-Prot protein existence level 4. From Escherichia coli.
   8753..9044    -  CDS            TcR (fragment): tetracycline efflux protein; tet; confers resistance to tetracycline
   9059..9080    -  protein_bind   CAP binding site: CAP binding activates transcription in the presence of cAMP. E. coli catabolite activator protein
   9093..959     -  CDS            lacI (across the origin): lac repressor; lacI; The lac repressor binds to the lac operator to inhibit transcription in E. coli. This inhibition can be relieved by adding lactose or isopropyl-β-D-thiogalactopyranoside (IPTG).
>Addgene plasmid #174658 | pET28-FnCas12a-TEV | addgene full sequence | sequence record 344538 | Addgene NGS Result
GGCAACAGCTGATTGCCCTTCACCGCCTGGCCCTGAGAGAGTTGCAGCAAGCGGTCCACGCTGGTTTGCC
CCAGCAGGCGAAAATCCTGTTTGATGGTGGTTAACGGCGGGATATAACATGAGCTGTCTTCGGTATCGTC
GTATCCCACTACCGAGATATCCGCACCAACGCGCAGCCCGGACTCGGTAATGGCGCGCATTGCGCCCAGC
GCCATCTGATCGTTGGCAACCAGCATCGCAGTGGGAACGATGCCCTCATTCAGCATTTGCATGGTTTGTT
GAAAACCGGACATGGCACTCCAGTCGCCTTCCCGTTCCGCTATCGGCTGAATTTGATTGCGAGTGAGATA
TTTATGCCAGCCAGCCAGACGCAGACGCGCCGAGACAGAACTTAATGGGCCCGCTAACAGCGCGATTTGC
TGGTGACCCAATGCGACCAGATGCTCCACGCCCAGTCGCGTACCGTCTTCATGGGAGAAAATAATACTGT
TGATGGGTGTCTGGTCAGAGACATCAAGAAATAACGCCGGAACATTAGTGCAGGCAGCTTCCACAGCAAT
GGCATCCTGGTCATCCAGCGGATAGTTAATGATCAGCCCACTGACGCGTTGCGCGAGAAGATTGTGCACC
GCCGCTTTACAGGCTTCGACGCCGCTTCGTTCTACCATCGACACCACCACGCTGGCACCCAGTTGATCGG
CGCGAGATTTAATCGCCGCGACAATTTGCGACGGCGCGTGCAGGGCCAGACTGGAGGTGGCAACGCCAAT
CAGCAACGACTGTTTGCCCGCCAGTTGTTGTGCCACGCGGTTGGGAATGTAATTCAGCTCCGCCATCGCC
GCTTCCACTTTTTCCCGCGTTTTCGCAGAAACGTGGCTGGCCTGGTTCACCACGCGGGAAACGGTCTGAT
AAGAGACACCGGCATACTCTGCGACATCGTATAACGTTACTGGTTTCACATTCACCACCCTGAATTGACT
CTCTTCCGGGCGCTATCATGCCATACCGCGAAAGGTTTTGCGCCATTCGATGGTGTCCGGGATCTCGACG
CTCTCCCTTATGCGACTCCTGCATTAGGAAGCAGCCCAGTAGTAGGTTGAGGCCGTTGAGCACCGCCGCC
GCAAGGAATGGTGCATGCAAGGAGATGGCGCCCAACAGTCCCCCGGCCACGGGGCCTGCCACCATACCCA
CGCCGAAACAAGCGCTCATGAGCCCGAAGTGGCGAGCCCGATCTTCCCCATCGGTGATGTCGGCGATATA
GGCGCCAGCAACCGCACCTGTGGCGCCGGTGATGCCGGCCACGATGCGTCCGGCGTAGAGGATCGAGATC
TCGATCCCGCGAAATTAATACGACTCACTATAGGGGAATTGTGAGCGGATAACAATTCCCCTCTAGAAAT
AATTTTGTTTAACTTTAAGAAGGAGATATACCATGTCCTCGTACTACCATCACCATCACCATCACGATTA
CGATATCCCAACGACCGAAAACCTGTATTTTCAGGGCGCCATGGATATGAGCATCTATCAGGAGTTCGTG
AATAAGTACAGCCTGTCCAAGACCCTGCGGTTTGAGCTGATCCCCCAGGGCAAGACACTGGAGAACATCA
AGGCCAGGGGCCTGATCCTGGACGATGAGAAGCGCGCCAAGGACTATAAGAAGGCCAAGCAGATCATCGA
TAAGTACCACCAGTTCTTTATCGAGGAGATCCTGAGCAGCGTGTGCATCTCTGAGGATCTGCTGCAGAAT
TACAGCGACGTGTATTTCAAGCTGAAGAAGTCTGACGATGACAACCTGCAGAAGGACTTCAAGAGCGCCA
AGGACACCATCAAGAAGCAGATCAGCGAGTATATCAAGGACTCCGAGAAGTTTAAGAATCTGTTCAACCA
GAATCTGATCGATGCCAAGAAGGGCCAGGAGTCCGACCTGATCCTGTGGCTGAAGCAGTCTAAGGACAAT
GGCATCGAGCTGTTCAAGGCCAACTCTGATATCACCGATATCGACGAGGCCCTGGAGATCATCAAGAGCT
TTAAGGGCTGGACCACATACTTTAAGGGCTTCCACGAGAACAGGAAGAACGTGTACAGCAGCAACGACAT
CCCTACAAGCATCATCTACCGCATCGTGGATGACAATCTGCCAAAGTTCCTGGAGAACAAGGCCAAGTAT
GAGTCCCTGAAGGACAAGGCCCCCGAGGCCATCAATTACGAGCAGATCAAGAAGGATCTGGCCGAGGAGC
TGACCTTCGATATCGACTATAAGACATCCGAGGTGAACCAGCGGGTGTTTTCTCTGGACGAGGTGTTTGA
GATCGCCAATTTCAACAATTACCTGAACCAGTCCGGCATCACCAAGTTCAATACAATCATCGGCGGCAAG
TTTGTGAACGGCGAGAATACCAAGAGAAAGGGCATCAACGAGTACATCAATCTGTATAGCCAGCAGATCA
ACGACAAGACCCTGAAGAAGTACAAGATGAGCGTGCTGTTCAAGCAGATCCTGTCCGATACAGAGTCTAA
GAGCTTTGTGATCGATAAGCTGGAGGATGACTCTGACGTGGTGACCACAATGCAGAGCTTTTATGAGCAG
ATCGCCGCCTTCAAGACCGTGGAGGAGAAGTCTATCAAGGAGACACTGAGCCTGCTGTTCGATGACCTGA
AGGCCCAGAAGCTGGACCTGTCTAAGATCTACTTCAAGAACGATAAGTCCCTGACCGACCTGTCTCAGCA
GGTGTTTGATGACTATAGCGTGATCGGCACCGCCGTGCTGGAGTACATCACACAGCAGATCGCCCCAAAG
AACCTGGATAATCCCTCTAAGAAGGAGCAGGAGCTGATCGCCAAGAAGACCGAGAAGGCCAAGTATCTGA
GCCTGGAGACAATCAAGCTGGCCCTGGAGGAGTTCAATAAGCACCGGGATATCGACAAGCAGTGCAGATT
TGAGGAGATCCTGGCCAACTTCGCCGCCATCCCCATGATCTTTGATGAGATCGCCCAGAACAAGGACAAT
CTGGCCCAGATCTCCATCAAGTACCAGAACCAGGGCAAGAAGGACCTGCTGCAGGCCTCTGCCGAGGATG
ACGTGAAGGCCATCAAGGATCTGCTGGACCAGACCAACAATCTGCTGCACAAGCTGAAGATCTTCCACAT
CTCCCAGTCTGAGGATAAGGCCAATATCCTGGATAAGGACGAGCACTTTTATCTGGTGTTCGAGGAGTGT
TACTTCGAGCTGGCCAACATCGTGCCCCTGTACAACAAGATCAGAAATTATATCACACAGAAGCCTTACT
CCGACGAGAAGTTTAAGCTGAACTTCGAGAACAGCACCCTGGCCAACGGCTGGGATAAGAATAAGGAGCC
TGACAACACAGCCATCCTGTTCATCAAGGATGACAAGTACTATCTGGGCGTGATGAATAAGAAGAACAAT
AAGATCTTCGATGACAAGGCCATCAAGGAGAACAAGGGCGAGGGCTACAAGAAGATCGTGTATAAGCTGC
TGCCCGGCGCCAATAAGATGCTGCCTAAGGTGTTCTTTTCCGCCAAGTCTATCAAGTTCTACAACCCATC
CGAGGACATCCTGCGGATCAGAAATCACTCCACCCACACAAAGAACGGCTCTCCCCAGAAGGGCTATGAG
AAGTTTGAGTTCAATATCGAGGATTGCCGGAAGTTTATCGACTTCTACAAGCAGAGCATCTCCAAGCACC
CTGAGTGGAAGGATTTTGGCTTCAGGTTTAGCGACACCCAGCGGTACAACTCCATCGACGAGTTCTACAG
AGAGGTGGAGAATCAGGGCTATAAGCTGACATTTGAGAACATCTCTGAGAGCTACATCGACAGCGTGGTG
AATCAGGGCAAGCTGTACCTGTTCCAGATCTATAACAAGGACTTCAGCGCCTATTCCAAGGGCCGGCCAA
ACCTGCACACCCTGTACTGGAAGGCCCTGTTCGATGAGAGAAATCTGCAGGACGTGGTGTATAAGCTGAA
CGGCGAGGCCGAGCTGTTTTACAGGAAGCAGTCCATCCCTAAGAAGATCACACACCCAGCCAAGGAGGCC
ATCGCCAACAAGAATAAGGACAATCCTAAGAAGGAGAGCGTGTTCGAGTACGATCTGATCAAGGACAAGC
GGTTCACCGAGGATAAGTTCTTTTTCCACTGTCCAATCACAATCAACTTCAAGTCCTCTGGCGCCAACAA
GTTTAATGACGAGATCAATCTGCTGCTGAAGGAGAAGGCCAACGATGTGCACATCCTGAGCATCGACCGG
GGCGAGAGACACCTGGCCTACTATACCCTGGTGGATGGCAAGGGCAATATCATCAAGCAGGATACCTTCA
ACATCATCGGCAATGACAGGATGAAGACAAACTACCACGATAAGCTGGCCGCCATCGAGAAGGATAGGGA
CTCCGCCCGCAAGGACTGGAAGAAGATCAACAATATCAAGGAGATGAAGGAGGGCTATCTGTCTCAGGTG
GTGCACGAGATCGCCAAGCTGGTCATCGAGTACAATGCCATCGTGGTGTTCGAGGATCTGAACTTCGGCT
TTAAGAGGGGCCGCTTTAAGGTGGAGAAGCAGGTGTATCAGAAGCTGGAGAAGATGCTGATCGAGAAGCT
GAATTACCTGGTGTTTAAGGATAACGAGTTCGACAAGACCGGAGGCGTGCTGAGGGCATACCAGCTGACC
GCCCCCTTTGAGACATTCAAGAAGATGGGCAAGCAGACAGGCATCATCTACTATGTGCCAGCCGGCTTCA
CCTCCAAGATCTGCCCCGTGACAGGCTTTGTGAACCAGCTGTACCCTAAGTATGAGTCCGTGTCTAAGAG
CCAGGAGTTTTTCAGCAAGTTCGATAAGATCTGTTATAATCTGGACAAGGGCTACTTCGAGTTTTCCTTC
GATTATAAGAACTTTGGCGACAAGGCCGCCAAGGGCAAGTGGACCATCGCCTCTTTCGGCAGCCGGCTGA
TCAACTTTAGAAATTCCGATAAGAACCACAATTGGGACACCCGGGAGGTGTACCCAACAAAGGAGCTGGA
GAAGCTGCTGAAGGACTACAGCATCGAGTATGGCCACGGCGAGTGCATCAAGGCCGCCATCTGTGGCGAG
AGCGATAAGAAGTTTTTCGCCAAGCTGACCTCCGTGCTGAATACAATCCTGCAGATGCGGAACAGCAAGA
CCGGCACAGAGCTGGACTACCTGATCTCCCCCGTGGCCGATGTGAACGGCAACTTCTTCGACAGCAGACA
GGCCCCCAAGAATATGCCTCAGGATGCCGACGCCAACGGCGCCTATCACATCGGCCTGAAGGGCCTGATG
CTGCTGGGCAGGATCAAGAACAATCAGGAGGGCAAGAAGCTGAACCTGGTCATCAAGAACGAGGAGTACT
TTGAGTTCGTGCAGAACCGCAACAATTGACTCGAGCACCACCACCACCACCACTGAGATCCGGCTGCTAA
CAAAGCCCGAAAGGAAGCTGAGTTGGCTGCTGCCACCGCTGAGCAATAACTAGCATAACCCCTTGGGGCC
TCTAAACGGGTCTTGAGGGGTTTTTTGCTGAAAGGAGGAACTATATCCGGATTGGCGAATGGG
[124 nt withheld, positions 5594-5717]
C
[91 nt withheld, positions 5719-5809]
A
[49 nt withheld, positions 5811-5859]
CCTTTGACGTTGGAGTCCACGTTCTTT
[37 nt withheld, positions 5887-5923]
ACCCTATCTCGGTCTATTCTTTTGATTTATAAGGGATTTTGCCGATTTCGGCCTATTGGTTAAAAAATGA
GCTGATTTAACAAAAATTTAACGCGAATTTTAACAAAATATTAACGCTTACAATTTAGGTGGCACTTTTC
GGGGAAATGTGCGCGGAACCCCTATTTGTTTATTTTTCTAAATACATTCAAATATGTATCCGCTCATGAA
TTAATTCTTAGAAAAACTCATCGAGCATCAAATGAAACTGCAATTTATTCATATCAGGATTATCAATACC
ATATTTTTGAAAAAGCCGTTTCTGTAATGAAGGAGAAAACTCACCGAGGCAGTTCCATAGGATGGCAAGA
TCCTGGTATCGGTCTGCGATTCCGACTCGTCCAACATCAATACAACCTATTAATTTCCCCTCGTCAAAAA
TAAGGTTATCAAGTGAGAAATCACCATGAGTGACGACTGAATCCGGTGAGAATGGCAAAAGTTTATGCAT
TTCTTTCCAGACTTGTTCAACAGGCCAGCCATTACGCTCGTCATCAAAATCACTCGCATCAACCAAACCG
TTATTCATTCGTGATTGCGCCTGAGCGAGACGAAATACGCGATCGCTGTTAAAAGGACAATTACAAACAG
GAATCGAATGCAACCGGCGCAGGAACACTGCCAGCGCATCAACAATATTTTCACCTGAATCAGGATATTC
TTCTAATACCTGGAATGCTGTTTTCCCGGGGATCGCAGTGGTGAGTAACCATGCATCATCAGGAGTACGG
ATAAAATGCTTGATGGTCGGAAGAGGCATAAATTCCGTCAGCCAGTTTAGTCTGACCATCTCATCTGTAA
CATCATTGGCAACGCTACCTTTGCCATGTTTCAGAAACAACTCTGGCGCATCGGGCTTCCCATACAATCG
ATAGATTGTCGCACCTGATTGCCCGACATTATCGCGAGCCCATTTATACCCATATAAATCAGCATCCATG
TTGGAATTTAATCGCGGCCTAGAGCAAGACGTTTCCCGTTGAATATGGCTCATAACACCCCTTGTATTAC
TGTTTATGTAAGCAGACAGTTTTATTGTTCATGACCAAAATCCCTTAACGTGAGTTTTCGTTCCACTGAG
CGTCAGACCCCGTAGAAAAGATCAAAGGATCTTCTTGAGATCCTTTTTTTCTGCGCGTAATCTGCTGCTT
GCAAACAAAAAAACCACCGCTACCAGCGGTGGTTTGTTTGCCGGATCAAGAGCTACCAACTCTTTTTCCG
AAGGTAACTGGCTTCAGCAGAGCGCAGATACCAAATACTGTCCTTCTAGTGTAGCCGTAGTTAGGCCACC
ACTTCAAGAACTCTGTAGCACCGCCTACATACCTCGCTCTGCTAATCCTGTTACCAGTGGCTGCTGCCAG
TGGCGATAAGTCGTGTCTTACCGGGTTGGACTCAAGACGATAGTTACCGGATAAGGCGCAGCGGTCGGGC
TGAACGGGGGGTTCGTGCACACAGCCCAGCTTGGAGCGAACGACCTACACCGAACTGAGATACCTACAGC
GTGAGCTATGAGAAAGCGCCACGCTTCCCGAAGGGAGAAAGGCGGACAGGTATCCGGTAAGCGGCAGGGT
CGGAACAGGAGAGCGCACGAGGGAGCTTCCAGGGGGAAACGCCTGGTATCTTTATAGTCCTGTCGGGTTT
CGCCACCTCTGACTTGAGCGTCGATTTTTGTGATGCTCGTCAGGGGGGCGGAGCCTATGGAAAAACGCCA
GCAACGCGGCCTTTTTACGGTTCCTGGCCTTTTGCTGGCCTTTTGCTCACATGTTCTTTCCTGCGTTATC
CCCTGATTCTGTGGATAACCGTATTACCGCCTTTGAGTGAGCTGATACCGCTCGCCGCAGCCGAACGACC
GAGCGCAGCGAGTCAGTGAGCGAGGAAGCGGAAGAGCGCCTGATGCGGTATTTTCTCCTTACGCATCTGT
GCGGTATTTCACACCGCAATGGTGCACTCTCAGTACAATCTGCTCTGATGCCGCATAGTTAAGCCAGTAT
ACACTCCGCTATCGCTACGTGACTGGGTCATGGCTGCGCCCCGACACCCGCCAACACCCGCTGACGCGCC
CTGACGGGCTTGTCTGCTCCCGGCATCCGCTTACAGACAAGCTGTGACCGTCTCCGGGAGCTGCATGTGT
CAGAGGTTTTCACCGTCATCACCGAAACGCGCGAGGCAGCTGCGGTAAAGCTCATCAGCGTGGTCGTGAA
GCGATTCACAGATGTCTGCCTGTTCATCCGCGTCCAGCTCGTTGAGTTTCTCCAGAAGCGTTAATGTCTG
GCTTCTGATAAAGCGGGCCATGTTAAGGGCGGTTTTTTCCTGTTTGGTCACTGATGCCTCCGTGTAAGGG
GGATTTCTGTTCATGGGGGTAATGATACCGATGAAACGAGAGAGGATGCTCACGATACGGGTTACTGATG
ATGAACATGCCCGGTTACTGGAACGTTGTGAGGGTAAACAACTGGCGGTATGGATGCGGCGGGACCAGAG
AAAAATCACTCAGGGTCAATGCCAGCGCTTCGTTAATACAGATGTAGGTGTTCCACAGGGTAGCCAGCAG
CATCCTGCGATGCAGATCCGGAACATAATGGTGCAGGGCGCTGACTTCCGCGTTTCCAGACTTTACGAAA
CACGGAAACCGAAGACCATTCATGTTGTTGCTCAGGTCGCAGACGTTTTGCAGCAGCAGTCGCTTCACGT
TCGCTCGCGTATCGGTGATTCATTCTGCTAACCAGTAAGGCAACCCCGCCAGCCTAGCCGGGTCCTCAAC
GACAGGAGCACGATCATGCGCACCCGTGGGGCCGCCATGCCGGCGATAATGGCCTGCTTCTCGCCGAAAC
GTTTGGTGGCGGGACCAGTGACGAAGGCTTGAGCGAGGGCGTGCAAGATTCCGAATACCGCAAGCGACAG
GCCGATCATCGTCGCGCTCCAGCGAAAGCGGTCCTCGCCGAAAATGACCCAGAGCGCTGCCGGCACCTGT
CCTACGAGTTGCATGATAAAGAAGACAGTCATAAGTGCGGCGACGATAGTCATGCCCCGCGCCCACCGGA
AGGAGCTGACTGGGTTGAAGGCTCTCAAGGGCATCGGTCGAGATCCCGGTGCCTAATGAGTGAGCTAACT
TACATTAATTGCGTTGCGCTCACTGCCCGCTTTCCAGTCGGGAAACCTGTCGTGCCAGCTGCATTAATGA
ATCGGCCAACGCGCGGGGAGAGGCGGTTTGCGTATTGGGCGCCAGGGTGGTTTTTCTTTTCACCAGTGAG
ACG
